Addgene plasmid #105963: bactin:mKate2-ras
Purpose: transgenesis, ubiquitous expression
Depositing lab: Caren Norden. Depositing organization: Max Planck Institute of Molecular Cell Biology and Genetics. Publication: Independent modes of ganglion cell translocation ensure correct lamination of the zebrafish retina. Icha J, Kunath C, Rocha-Martins M, Norden C. J Cell Biol. 2016 Oct 24;215(2):259-275. 10.1083/jcb.201604095 PubMed 27810916.
Backbone
  Vector backbone: GWpTolDest(R4-R2)pA
  Vector type: Bacterial Expression
Growth in bacteria
  Bacterial resistance: Ampicillin, 100 μg/mL
  Growth temperature: 37°C
  Growth strain: DH5alpha
  Copy number: High Copy
Gene/Insert
  Gene/Insert name: Ras
  Species: H. sapiens (human)
  Entrez Gene: KRAS (a.k.a. 'C-K-RAS, C-K-RAS, CFC2, K-RAS2A, K-RAS2B, K-RAS4A, K-RAS4B, K-Ras, K-Ras 2, KI-RAS, KRAS1, KRAS2, NS, NS3, OES, RALD, RASK2, c-Ki-ras, c-Ki-ras2)
  Tag / fusion protein: mKate2 (N terminal on insert)
  Cloning method: Gateway Cloning
Terms and licenses: Academic/Nonprofit Terms; Industry Terms: Not Available to Industry
How to cite: bactin:mKate2-ras was a gift from Caren Norden (Addgene plasmid # 105963 ; http://n2t.net/addgene:105963 ; RRID:Addgene_105963)
