[The description below was written by a language model from this plasmid's Addgene catalogue record and pLannotate feature annotations shown in this document.]
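Description:
bactin:mKate2-ras is a Gateway-assembled expression clone built in the GWpTolDest(R4-R2)pA destination backbone and intended, according to the record, for transgenesis with ubiquitous expression. The associated publication concerns the zebrafish retina, which suggests zebrafish as the target organism, although the catalogue lists the vector type only as bacterial expression. The plasmid is about 12.2 kb and rests on a pBluescript-like scaffold. It carries a high-copy ColE1/pUC origin, an f1 origin, ampicillin resistance (AmpR with its bla promoter), flanking T7 and T3 promoters, and remnants of the lacZα/lac promoter region. The backbone name implies Tol transposon arms for genomic integration, but no such elements are annotated, and long stretches on either side of the cassette carry no annotation.

The payload lies between the recombined Gateway sites. An unannotated segment of roughly 5.3 kb between attB4 and attB1 occupies the 5' entry position. From the construct name it presumably holds a beta-actin promoter, though the feature tables do not identify it. Downstream of attB1 is the coding sequence of mKate2, a monomeric, rapidly maturing red fluorescent protein. It is fused at its C-terminus to a very short Ras fragment of about 60 nt, followed by attB2 and an SV40 polyadenylation signal. The catalogue assigns the insert to human KRAS, whereas the annotation software calls the fragment H-Ras. Its small size indicates that only a tail portion of the protein is present, not a full GTPase. Such Ras C-terminal tails commonly act as membrane-targeting signals, so the construct probably serves as a red membrane marker for live imaging. The depositor sequence and the repository's sequencing result are annotated identically apart from a roughly 20 nt difference at the mKate2–Ras junction.
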