Features (pLannotate 1.2.2; 18 found; start..end, strand, type, name):
     34..462     -  rep_origin     f1 ori (sequence partly withheld): f1 bacteriophage origin of replication; arrow indicates direction of (+) strand synthesis
    467..622     -  CDS            lacZα (fragment): LacZα fragment of β-galactosidase; lacZ fragment
    630..648     +  promoter       T7 promoter: promoter for bacteriophage T7 RNA polymerase
   1324..1344    +  protein_bind   attB4: mutant version of attB; core recombination site for the Gateway® BP reaction BP Clonase™
   6652..6672    +  protein_bind   attB1: mutant version of attB; core recombination site for the Gateway® BP reaction BP Clonase™
   6678..7373    +  CDS            mKate2: mKate2 is a basic (constitutively fluorescent) red fluorescent protein published in 2009, derived from Entacmaea quadricolor. It is reported to be a rapidly-maturing monomer with moderate acid sensitivity.
   7372..7429    +  CDS            H-Ras (fragment): human small GTPase proto-oncoprotein
   7431..7452    -  protein_bind   attB2 (fragment): mutant version of attB; recombination site for the Gateway® BP reaction BP Clonase™
   7460..7594    -  polyA_signal   SV40 poly(A) signal: SV40 polyadenylation signal
   9968..10008   -  misc_feature   MCS (fragment): pBluescript multiple cloning site
  10021..10039   -  promoter       T3 promoter: promoter for bacteriophage T3 RNA polymerase
  10082..10104   -  protein_bind   lac operator (fragment): The lac repressor binds to the lac operator to inhibit transcription in E. coli. This inhibition can be relieved by adding lactose or isopropyl-β-D-thiogalactopyranoside (IPTG). lac repressor encoded by lacI
  10108..10138   -  promoter       lac promoter: promoter for the E. coli lac operon
  10153..10174   -  protein_bind   CAP binding site: CAP binding activates transcription in the presence of cAMP. E. coli catabolite activator protein
  10187..10279   -  CDS            lacI (fragment): lac repressor; lacI; The lac repressor binds to the lac operator to inhibit transcription in E. coli. This inhibition can be relieved by adding lactose or isopropyl-β-D-thiogalactopyranoside (IPTG).
  10462..11050   -  rep_origin     ori: high-copy-number ColE1/pMB1/pBR322/pUC origin of replication
  11221..12081   -  CDS            AmpR: β-lactamase; bla; confers resistance to ampicillin, carbenicillin, and related antibiotics
  12082..12186   -  promoter       AmpR promoter: bla
>Addgene plasmid #105963 | bactin:mKate2-ras | depositor full sequence | sequence record 200739 | bactin:mKate2-ras  sequence 12205 bps
CCACCTAAATTGTAAGCGTTAATATTTTGTTAAAATTCGCGTTAAATTTTTGTTAAATCAGCTCATTTTT
TAACCAATAGGCCGAAATCGGCAAAATCCCTTATAAATCAAAAGAATAGACCGAGATAGGGT
[37 nt withheld, positions 133-169]
AAAGAACGTGGACTCCAACGTCAAAGG
[49 nt withheld, positions 197-245]
T
[91 nt withheld, positions 247-337]
G
[124 nt withheld, positions 339-462]
CCCATTCGCCATTCAGGCTGCGCAACTGTTGGGAAGGGCGATCGGTGCGGGCCTCTTCGCTATTACGCCA
GCTGGCGAAAGGGGGATGTGCTGCAAGGCGATTAAGTTGGGTAACGCCAGGGTTTTCCCAGTCACGACGT
TGTAAAACGACGGCCAGTGAGCGCGCGTAATACGACTCACTATAGGGCGAATTGGGTACAGGTCATTGCA
CAACACCAGAAATGCCCTCTGATCTGCAAAAGACGTGAATATCTGTTCAGACACCCATATCCACTCTGTT
CCACACAGGTCAGAGGTTTGTCCAGGAGTTCTTGACAGAGGTGTAAAAAGTACTCAAAAATTTTACTCAA
GTGAAAGTACAAGTACTTAGGGAAAATTTTACTCAATTAAAAGTAAAAGTATCTGGCTAGAATCTTACTT
GAGTAAAAGTAAAAAAGTACTCCATTAAAATTGTACTTGAGTATTAAGGAAGTAAAAGTAAAAGCAAGAA
AGAAAACTAGAGATTCTTGTTTAAGCTTTTAATCTCAAAAAACATTAAATGAAATGCATACAAGGTTTTA
TCCTGCTTTAGAACTGTTTGTATTTAATTATCAAACTATAAGACAGACAATCTAATGCCAGTACACGCTA
CTCAAAGTTGTAAAACCTCAGATTTAACTTCAGTAGAAGCTGATTCTCAAAATTGTTAGTGTCAAGCCTA
GCTCTTTTGGGGCTGAAAAGCAATCCTGCAGTGCTGAAAAGCCTCTCACAGGCAGCCGATGCGGGAAGAG
GTGTATTAGTCTTGATAGAGAGGCTGCAAATAGCAGGAAACGTGAGCAGAGACTCCCTGGTGTCTGAAAC
ACAGGCCAGATGGGCCGATATCAACTTTGTATAGAAAAGTTGAAAATTCCAGTTTGAAGAAACTTTTCAA
GACTCACCTTTTCACTGTTGGTCTTAATTTAGGTTGATTATTTTTGTCAATTTAATAATTACATTGTATT
GTTCATATTTTATTGTCTTATTGTGGTGTTTTTACAGCTTTTTTATTGTTCTGCTTTGTTACTGTTTGCC
TTGTATGCATTGTAGCGCTTTGGGTCTGAGAAAAGCGCACTATAAATAAACTGTATTATTATTATTAGGG
ATGGACATCACGGTGGCGCGATGGGTGGCACAATTACCTCACAGCAAGTAGGTTGCTGTTTAGAGCCCCG
GCTGGATCAGTTGGCAGTTCTGTGTGGAGTTTGCATGTTCTCCCTGTTCAAGTAGGTTTCCTCCCGGTGC
TCTGGTTTCCCCTCACAAGTCCAAAGACATGATGTATAGGTGAATGGGGTAAGCTAAATTGACCATAGTG
AGTGTGTGTGTGTGTGTGAATGAGAGTGTATAGGTGTTTCCCAGTGTTAGGTTGCAACTGGAAGGACATC
TGCTGTGTAAAACATATGCAGGATAAGTTGGCGGTTCATTCCCCTATGGTGACCCCTGGTTAATTAAAGG
ACTAAGTTGAAAATGAATGAATGAATGAATGATTAGAGATAAACCGATACCACTTTTTTACAAACCGATA
TGAGTACAAGTATAATAGTTTCTGTTACTCGACAATACTGAGTACCGATTCTGATACTTCTTGGATTTGG
TTTCAATGTAATTAATTTGAAAGAAGGTTTTATTTCTTGCCTGTCGCAAGGATGAACACAAAAATCTTTA
CCAGAAGGATATTTTAAGCTAAGAATATACGCACGTTGTTGACAACCCTGTATCGATTACCGATTAAACG
TGGACATTTAAAGGATAAGTTATGCTTGCGCCATCACAACTTTACACATTACATGATCAAAGATCATATT
GAATATTCGGTTTATTCGTCAGAAGCCTATAGATTTGTTAAAAGTGTATTTTATAAACGGATGGTTTATA
AAGACTAAGCTATTAATATATCAGACATTCATTAATACATCAAGACATCGATGTCAGGTAGGACAACAAA
TCACATCCATGTAATGAAATCTTGTTGAGTGGTATTGGTGCGTGGTTTCAGCATTTCATGTGCAATACGA
GTAAGAATATTTTAACCAAGTATCGACCCAAAACCTGATACTGGTATCGGTGCATCCCTTATTATTATTA
TTATCAAAAACACACTTGTTTTATTTATGTGGGTGCCAAACAACAAACTATGAAATGCAGCATGACACGC
CCAAAAAGTGTTCCTTTGAGAACAACTTCATAAATATGTTTCTTATCATTATGCATGAATGGTGTACTGG
GAGAGCTTTGGTATCAGAATTGAGATAAGAGACTTTGGCATTCTAAAGGACAATGACATTATCACACTGA
CAGTCAACAACACTTTATTGCTCTGGAAATCTTATGTCATGGGGCAAAGCTGAGGTTCATTAGGACAGTA
CCTTATTTAGAGATGAATGGGAAGGCTGTAGTGGGCTGCTATCAGGGAAGGGTGGTGGTCCTCGGGGGAA
CTATGGACTCACAAAAGCACATCTGCTGTAACAAGATCCCCTGTGCAATCTACAAAAGTTACAAAGAGAA
GCATGGTTGGTTAAAAAATAGAATTGACTGGATATGCTGAATGCATTGTTTGTTGTGTGTTACATCACAT
TAACCACAGATTGGTGCTAAATATTTGCTTATCTTATAAAAACCTGTGTGTTTATAAAGGGGGGTGTGGA
TGGATGCTTGGCATTCTTTGAAAAGATGTTGGGGGATGGAAGGAGGAGACCTTATTGATGAGTATCCAGT
TTGCAGATAACAAGTTTTTAGACATTCATACTATGATGCTGTTTATGTCTGTTTTTTCTCATTTTTTCTA
TACACAAACAGCTATAAAACATTCACTTTTATATCTGATGCTGTATATTAAATTTCGTTGTATTTATTCT
GTTTGCTCTGTTGGGTCATAGCTAGGGCCAGACAGAATCTGCTGACATTTTTTGCTTTTTCTGCAGAGAA
TTTTGTAAACAATCTGTGATTTATGCGAGATTTTTTCGGGAGTATCGTAACTAAAAACTTACTATATGAA
ATAAAAAAAAATAATACCTTTTTAACTTTTAATAAATATATACAATGCAAGTCCACCTAGATCCAATTAT
TTGGTCGACAAAGCAAGTCTCTCACATAATATATCTTCTAAAAGACAGAAAACATTACTTTCAGACCATA
TTGTAATCAAATGAACACTTTCATATTAGTCAATAATATTACGGAAATGTATTTAAAAACTGAATAAACA
TATATTTACACCTTTGTCTTTATTTCTAGAGTGCTTTTACAATGTAGATTGTGTCAAAGCAGCTTAACTT
AGAGGATTAGTATAGTAAATTGAAACTGTGTCAGTCCATTTTTTAAGAGTTTAAGTTCAGTTCAGTTTAG
TTCAGTGTGAGTTAATTTTTACTGCTGAGAGTCCAAACACTAAAGAGCAAATCCAAATACACAAGTCAAT
AAATAAACTCAATGATGGGCTAAAGATCTGGGGAAATCTGCAGATTTCTGTGCGCACAGATTCTGTGTGG
GCCTAGTCATTACCTATACTCAACGTTTACTCTGAGAAACTTCCATATTTTAGAGGTAAAATGCTCAGAA
TTGTAAAAAGTCTTGTCAAAATACTTGGAATTTGCCAAAAACAAAATAAAAGTCACATCACCTCATTGTC
CTTGGTATCAGCAAGCACTTTTAACACAATCAGCTGTTTTTGTTTATAACTCCCACTGAAGGCCATGTGC
ATTACTCCCAAGTTACACAGTAAAAAGTCACATGTAGTTTATCATGATCACTGCTGCTCAAGCACAGCTT
TATCTGTTATTCAGTGTGGCAATATCTGAAATGTGTGCAAAATATTATTTATTGTAGCTGATCACCAACA
CTTTCAGTGTTTTTTTTTTCTACTTTTAATGAGAATTATGTTCTTAGGATTTATCCTTATAAACCTCTTT
AAAAAGAAATGTTATGTCTGCATAGACACGACATGAAATTATGAACAGAAAATTTAACTATTTAAGATCA
AGACTTGACATATAACATTTCTAATGAACATTAAACCTGAGGTAGGCCCACTTGCAAAAATGTAACTGCT
ATCACTCACTTTATACATCATTGTGTAACTTGTACACACAAAAATAGTGAAGCAATGTGGCATGGAATGC
AGGTCCCATTCATTCAAAGTTATTAAAGCACTTTCTTAAAGTGCATTACTACTGAGCTAAGACCAGCTAG
TTGCTCATACAACATACTACAAGTAGTGTCATCCTAATTTGGATAAAAAAAATGTCCATTTTATACATGG
AAAAGTACTCATTAGATCCCCCATTGTTTGTATTACGGTATTTCGTGAACACAAGAGGTAAATGACCTAC
AGAGCTGCTGTTGTGTTAGATTGAAAACACAACACAGGATCATGGAGGCATCCATCATTATGACGCATTC
TGCCACTTGTAACTCTGCACAGACTTTTTGAAAAGTTTAATTGAGTCTTGGCGTTGTCGCAGAAAAATAC
GAAAAATTCTGTGTTAAAATTTGCAAATAAAAATTCCAGTTTTATAGGAAATCGCCATGGCCTTGTTCTT
TAACCAGTTAAGCTTCCCCTTCTTTCACTCTCAAGTTGCAAGAAGCAAGTGTAGCAATGTGCACGCGACA
GCCGGGTGTGTGACGCTGGACCAATCAGAGCACAGAGCTCCGAAAGTTTACCTTTTATGGCTAGAGCCGG
GTATGTGCCGTCATATAAAAGAGCGCGCCCAGCTTTTCAGCCTCACTTTGAGCTCCTCCACACGCAGCTA
GTGCGGAATATCATCTGCTTGTAACCCATTCTCTTAAGTCGACAACCCCCCAAACCCAAGGTGAGTTGGT
TTTACAGTTTTTAAGCGTTTAATTATAGTTTCTATCTATTAATGTTAAGTAAAATGTGTAAATGGATAAA
TATGATTTGATGAAGTCTTTAGACAGTTCATAACGGTCTCTTTGTAGTTATCTACTAGGTTTGATTTATA
AGTGGTGGTTCTTTTGATAATCTATGTTACATTTAATAAATATTGGCTGTATCTTAACTTTTTTGTAGCG
TTAGTGGATGTGGCAGGTGAGAATGTCGGTAATTTAACGTGACCAGTCGTAGGCACGACATTGAACATTG
AATAGGCCGGTGTGAAATGGGTGTTAAGTCTTAATATAAAGTTGTGTTCTGGCTAATCTCTCTTTAACAG
CCATAAATGTGATTTTTAACTACAGTTTTGAGGGTGCTGGTGAGCATGTTGCACACTTGATGGATAGCCG
GCATGGGAAGTTCTTTGTGCAGGCAGTGCTGCAGCAGGGTGTGACCTACTTTAGCTAGCCGGCTAACCAG
CTCTCATCTGATGTAACGTAAACCCCATCAATCTAACATCGGCTCATTCGTGCTTTATAAGATCGAAGAT
CTTGTTATTAGTAACGGGTATTGGCATTTAGTTTTAACTTGGTTAATTTTCTTTTTGTTATGTGTTCTAT
TTAAATGTAGCCTGCAGCCCCCTCTGTCTTTAATGAAGCTGAAGATTAACGTTAACGTTAGTGAAGTGTT
GTATCCGCTATGAAAGATTTGAATTTTAGAGGTGTGGTCCACTTTAATAACGGCTGCGGAGTTCTCTGGC
TGCACTTCAGCCGCTGTGACTGTCGAAGCAGAGCCCATCAGTTTTTCAGGATCTCGGTGATTTTTGAGGC
TAGACTATGAACTGAACCGACTGAGAGTGACCGTCCAGAAATGCTTTAGTGTGAAGTCTCCGCTCACGAG
GAGTCCGTGGACTGACTGCAGATCTGTGACGCAGTAACACCCGGCGGCAGACACCCGTTGAAATGCGGTT
GTGTAATTGATCGCAGGCGAGGGTGGAAGAGGATGTGAAACTTCATTTGTGTAAAATTTAGGGAGTGGTC
CTGGTGTGATGAATGTCGAAATCTGTTCCTTTTTACTGAGCCCTACGACTCTGGCTGAGTGCCACACCGC
CGGCAGCCGCAAAGCGGCTCAAACCATTGCCTTTTATGGTAATAATGAGAGAATGCAGAGGGACTTCCTT
TGTCTGGCATATCTGAGGCGCGCGCTGTCACTAGCGCCCACCAGCGGTCAGACTGTAGAATGCAGAGCAA
AACAGGAAGTTGACTCCAGATGGTCACATGCTTGCTGAAACGCCTCTCCCTGGCAGCAGTGCAATTCTAA
CAGTTTCCCTTTCTTTTACAGTTCAGCCTCAAGTTTGTACAAAAAAGCAGGCTGGATGGTGAGCGAGCTG
ATTAAGGAGAACATGCACATGAAGCTGTACATGGAGGGCACCGTGAACAACCACCACTTCAAGTGCACAT
CCGAGGGCGAAGGCAAGCCCTACGAGGGCACCCAGACCATGAGAATCAAGGCGGTCGAGGGCGGCCCTCT
CCCCTTCGCCTTCGACATCCTGGCTACCAGCTTCATGTACGGCAGCAAAACCTTCATCAACCACACCCAG
GGCATCCCCGACTTCTTTAAGCAGTCCTTCCCCGAGGGCTTCACATGGGAGAGAGTCACCACATACGAAG
ACGGGGGCGTGCTGACCGCTACCCAGGACACCAGCCTCCAGGACGGCTGCCTCATCTACAACGTCAAGAT
CAGAGGGGTGAACTTCCCATCCAACGGCCCTGTGATGCAGAAGAAAACACTCGGCTGGGAGGCCTCCACC
GAGACCCTGTACCCCGCTGACGGCGGCCTGGAAGGCAGAGCCGACATGGCCCTGAAGCTCGTGGGCGGGG
GCCACCTGATCTGCAACTTGAAGACCACATACAGATCCAAGAAACCCGCTAAGAACCTCAAGATGCCCGG
CGTCTACTATGTGGACAGAAGACTGGAAAGAATCAAGGAGGCCGACAAAGAGACCTACGTCGAGCAGCAC
GAGGTGGCTGTGGCCAGATACTGCGACCTCCCTAGCAAACTGGGGCACAGAACCCTCCTGATGAGAGTGG
CCCCGGCTGCATGAGCTGCAAGTGTGTGCTCTCCTGAGACCCAGCTTTCTTGTACAAAGTTGATGTAGAT
CCAGACATGATAAGATACATTGATGAGTTTGGACAAACCACAACTAGAATGCAGTGAAAAAAATGCTTTA
TTTGTGAAATTTGTGATGCTATTGCTTTATTTGTAACCATTATAAGCTGCAATAAACAAGTTAACAACAA
CAATTGCATTCATTTTATGTTTCAGGTTCAGGGGGAGGTGTGGGAGGTTTTTTAATTCGCGGCCGCGGCG
CCAATGCATTGGGCCCTCGAGCATATGAGATCTGTCCCGATCTTTCTCTTCTGTGCTGTCAATTTAGAGT
AGTTTTTGAGGTAATTTGGGTGCATTCTCTGTAAAAACAACAAATAAATATTTATATTGTATGCAATAAA
TGTAACAATTACACATACACTCTCTGATTACAGCATTAAAGGGTTAGTTCACCCAAAAATGAAAAGATGT
CATTAATGACTCACCCTCATGTCGTTCCAAGCCCGTAACACCTCCGTTCATCTTCGGAACACAGTTTAAG
ATATTTTAGATTTAGTCCGAGAGCTTTCTGTCCCTCCACTGAAAATGTATGTACGGTATACTGTCCATGT
CCAGAAAGGTAATAAAAACATCAAAGTAGTCCATGTGACATCAGTGGGTTAGGTAGAATTATTTGAAGCA
TCGAAAATACATTTTGGTCCAAAAATAACAAAACCTACGACTTTATTCAGCATTGTAGCGTCACTGCGAA
GTCGTGAACGCGGATTGACAACAGACCCGGAAGAGAATACAATGCCGAATAAAGTCGTAGGTTTTGTTAT
TTTTGGACCAAAATGTATTCGATGCTTCAAAAAATTCTAACTAACCCACTGATGTCACATGGACTACTTT
GATGTTTTTATTACCTTTCTGGACATGGACAGTATACCGTACATACATTCTCAATGGAGGCACAGAAAGC
TCTCGGACTAAATCTAAAATATCTTAAACTGTGTTCTGAAGATGAACGGAGGTCTTACGGGCTTGGAACG
ACATGAGGGCGAGTCATTAATGACATTATTTTCATTTTTGGGTGAACTAACCCTTTAATAAAACTGACAT
TTGCAGCCAATTGCACACTTTATAATGTTAAATACTTGTTGATTTTAGAAATACAGTAGCATTTAGTGAC
AATCAAACATTAATTTTATTTCTGATTATATTGACAAAAACACAGGACTGTAAGGCTGACATGACAGGGT
GAATTGATTTCATTACATTAGTTTTGATGGTAACACTTTTACAATAAGGTTCGTTAGTTAACTACATTAG
TTAACATGAACTAATAATGAACTGCACGTATACATGTTAATTTCAACATTTACTAATACTTTATATCTTG
TTAACATTAGTTAATGCACTGTGAACTAACATGAACAAACAATGAACATCTGTATTTCTATTAACTAACG
TTAACAAAGATTAACAGATACAGTAACAAATGTATTGCTCATGGTTATTTAATGTTAGTTAATACATGAA
CTAATCAACCTCATTGTAAAGTGTTACCGTTTTGACAATACAACATGTTTGGAAAAAAATTTCTCGCTTG
GTTTTCTTGTGTTTTGCATGAATTCAAACACAATGAGAGCACGGAATGATAATGATTATTCAAAGCTGCA
ATAGGCGCCAAATTTCCCGTGGACCTAACGTTACCAATTACAAATGCATTTTAGCATTTTATTACGTGAG
CCTTATATTGTCAATCGCATGCATTAGTGAAAATAGGCCTACTACACATATAAAAGGCGCGCCATCAACG
TCAAAACATGCACACCCAAAAAAAAAAAAAAAAAAAAAAAAAAAAACTATCAGTAAAACAAAATACTTAA
TGTACTTACCTCAATATGCTTCCTTAGGTTTGATGGCGAACTTTTGAAGGCCGATATTTCTTTATTAAGC
GGGAGACAGAGGACACATTTCATCTTGAATGAATCTTTATTTACACCACTTAAAGAAAAGAATTCGCGAA
GATACGGCCACGGGTGCTCTTGATCCTGTGGCTGATTTTGGACTGTGCTGCTCGCAGCTGCTGATGAATC
ACATACTTCCTCCATTTTCTTCCACTGATTGACTGTTATAATTTCCCTAATTTCCAGGTCAAGGTGCTGT
GCATTGTGGTAATAGATGTGACATGACGTCACTTCCAAAGGACCAATGAACATGTCTGACCAATTTCATA
TAATGTGAAAACGATTTTCATAGGCAGAATAAATAACATTTAAATTAAACTGGGCATCAGCGCAATTCAA
TTGGTTTGGTAATAGCAAGGGAAAATAGAATGAAGTGATCTCCAAAAAATAAGTACTTTTTGACTGTAAA
TAAAATTGTAAGGAGTAAAAAGTACTTTTTTTTCTAAAAAAATGTAATTAAGTAAAAGTAAAAGTATTGA
TTTTTAATTGTACTCAAGTAAAGTAAAAATCCCCAAAAATAATACTTAAGTACAGTAATCAAGTAAAATT
ACTCAAGTACTTTACACCTCTGGTTCTTGACCCCCTACCTTCAGCAAGCCCAGCAGATCCACTAGTTCTA
GAGCGGCCGCCACCGCGGTGGAGCTCCAGCTTTTGTTCCCTTTAGTGAGGGTTAATTGCGCGCTTGGCGT
AATCATGGTCATAGCTGTTTCCTGTGTGAAATTGTTATCCGCTCACAATTCCACACAACATACGAGCCGG
AAGCATAAAGTGTAAAGCCTGGGGTGCCTAATGAGTGAGCTAACTCACATTAATTGCGTTGCGCTCACTG
CCCGCTTTCCAGTCGGGAAACCTGTCGTGCCAGCTGCATTAATGAATCGGCCAACGCGCGGGGAGAGGCG
GTTTGCGTATTGGGCGCTCTTCCGCTTCCTCGCTCACTGACTCGCTGCGCTCGGTCGTTCGGCTGCGGCG
AGCGGTATCAGCTCACTCAAAGGCGGTAATACGGTTATCCACAGAATCAGGGGATAACGCAGGAAAGAAC
ATGTGAGCAAAAGGCCAGCAAAAGGCCAGGAACCGTAAAAAGGCCGCGTTGCTGGCGTTTTTCCATAGGC
TCCGCCCCCCTGACGAGCATCACAAAAATCGACGCTCAAGTCAGAGGTGGCGAAACCCGACAGGACTATA
AAGATACCAGGCGTTTCCCCCTGGAAGCTCCCTCGTGCGCTCTCCTGTTCCGACCCTGCCGCTTACCGGA
TACCTGTCCGCCTTTCTCCCTTCGGGAAGCGTGGCGCTTTCTCATAGCTCACGCTGTAGGTATCTCAGTT
CGGTGTAGGTCGTTCGCTCCAAGCTGGGCTGTGTGCACGAACCCCCCGTTCAGCCCGACCGCTGCGCCTT
ATCCGGTAACTATCGTCTTGAGTCCAACCCGGTAAGACACGACTTATCGCCACTGGCAGCAGCCACTGGT
AACAGGATTAGCAGAGCGAGGTATGTAGGCGGTGCTACAGAGTTCTTGAAGTGGTGGCCTAACTACGGCT
ACACTAGAAGGACAGTATTTGGTATCTGCGCTCTGCTGAAGCCAGTTACCTTCGGAAAAAGAGTTGGTAG
CTCTTGATCCGGCAAACAAACCACCGCTGGTAGCGGTGGTTTTTTTGTTTGCAAGCAGCAGATTACGCGC
AGAAAAAAAGGATCTCAAGAAGATCCTTTGATCTTTTCTACGGGGTCTGACGCTCAGTGGAACGAAAACT
CACGTTAAGGGATTTTGGTCATGAGATTATCAAAAAGGATCTTCACCTAGATCCTTTTAAATTAAAAATG
AAGTTTTAAATCAATCTAAAGTATATATGAGTAAACTTGGTCTGACAGTTACCAATGCTTAATCAGTGAG
GCACCTATCTCAGCGATCTGTCTATTTCGTTCATCCATAGTTGCCTGACTCCCCGTCGTGTAGATAACTA
CGATACGGGAGGGCTTACCATCTGGCCCCAGTGCTGCAATGATACCGCGAGACCCACGCTCACCGGCTCC
AGATTTATCAGCAATAAACCAGCCAGCCGGAAGGGCCGAGCGCAGAAGTGGTCCTGCAACTTTATCCGCC
TCCATCCAGTCTATTAATTGTTGCCGGGAAGCTAGAGTAAGTAGTTCGCCAGTTAATAGTTTGCGCAACG
TTGTTGCCATTGCTACAGGCATCGTGGTGTCACGCTCGTCGTTTGGTATGGCTTCATTCAGCTCCGGTTC
CCAACGATCAAGGCGAGTTACATGATCCCCCATGTTGTGCAAAAAAGCGGTTAGCTCCTTCGGTCCTCCG
ATCGTTGTCAGAAGTAAGTTGGCCGCAGTGTTATCACTCATGGTTATGGCAGCACTGCATAATTCTCTTA
CTGTCATGCCATCCGTAAGATGCTTTTCTGTGACTGGTGAGTACTCAACCAAGTCATTCTGAGAATAGTG
TATGCGGCGACCGAGTTGCTCTTGCCCGGCGTCAATACGGGATAATACCGCGCCACATAGCAGAACTTTA
AAAGTGCTCATCATTGGAAAACGTTCTTCGGGGCGAAAACTCTCAAGGATCTTACCGCTGTTGAGATCCA
GTTCGATGTAACCCACTCGTGCACCCAACTGATCTTCAGCATCTTTTACTTTCACCAGCGTTTCTGGGTG
AGCAAAAACAGGAAGGCAAAATGCCGCAAAAAAGGGAATAAGGGCGACACGGAAATGTTGAATACTCATA
CTCTTCCTTTTTCAATATTATTGAAGCATTTATCAGGGTTATTGTCTCATGAGCGGATACATATTTGAAT
GTATTTAGAAAAATAAACAAATAGGGGTTCCGCGCACATTTCCCCGAAAAGTG
