Features (pLannotate 1.2.2; 18 found; start..end, strand, type, name):
     34..462     -  rep_origin     f1 ori (sequence partly withheld): f1 bacteriophage origin of replication; arrow indicates direction of (+) strand synthesis
    467..622     -  CDS            lacZα (fragment): LacZα fragment of β-galactosidase; lacZ fragment
    630..648     +  promoter       T7 promoter: promoter for bacteriophage T7 RNA polymerase
   1324..1344    +  protein_bind   attB4: mutant version of attB; core recombination site for the Gateway® BP reaction BP Clonase™
   6652..6672    +  protein_bind   attB1: mutant version of attB; core recombination site for the Gateway® BP reaction BP Clonase™
   6678..7373    +  CDS            mKate2: mKate2 is a basic (constitutively fluorescent) red fluorescent protein published in 2009, derived from Entacmaea quadricolor. It is reported to be a rapidly-maturing monomer with moderate acid sensitivity.
   7389..7451    +  CDS            H-Ras (fragment): human small GTPase proto-oncoprotein
   7453..7474    -  protein_bind   attB2 (fragment): mutant version of attB; recombination site for the Gateway® BP reaction BP Clonase™
   7482..7616    -  polyA_signal   SV40 poly(A) signal: SV40 polyadenylation signal
   9989..10029   -  misc_feature   MCS (fragment): pBluescript multiple cloning site
  10042..10060   -  promoter       T3 promoter: promoter for bacteriophage T3 RNA polymerase
  10103..10125   -  protein_bind   lac operator (fragment): The lac repressor binds to the lac operator to inhibit transcription in E. coli. This inhibition can be relieved by adding lactose or isopropyl-β-D-thiogalactopyranoside (IPTG). lac repressor encoded by lacI
  10129..10159   -  promoter       lac promoter: promoter for the E. coli lac operon
  10174..10195   -  protein_bind   CAP binding site: CAP binding activates transcription in the presence of cAMP. E. coli catabolite activator protein
  10208..10300   -  CDS            lacI (fragment): lac repressor; lacI; The lac repressor binds to the lac operator to inhibit transcription in E. coli. This inhibition can be relieved by adding lactose or isopropyl-β-D-thiogalactopyranoside (IPTG).
  10483..11071   -  rep_origin     ori: high-copy-number ColE1/pMB1/pBR322/pUC origin of replication
  11242..12102   -  CDS            AmpR: β-lactamase; bla; confers resistance to ampicillin, carbenicillin, and related antibiotics
  12103..12207   -  promoter       AmpR promoter: bla
>Addgene plasmid #105963 | bactin:mKate2-ras | addgene full sequence | sequence record 203028 | Addgene NGS Result
CCACCTAAATTGTAAGCGTTAATATTTTGTTAAAATTCGCGTTAAATTTTTGTTAAATCAGCTCATTTTT
TAACCAATAGGCCGAAATCGGCAAAATCCCTTATAAATCAAAAGAATAGACCGAGATAGGGT
[37 nt withheld, positions 133-169]
AAAGAACGTGGACTCCAACGTCAAAGG
[49 nt withheld, positions 197-245]
T
[91 nt withheld, positions 247-337]
G
[124 nt withheld, positions 339-462]
CCCATTCGCCATTCAGGCTGCGCAACTGTTGGGAAGGGCGATCGGTGCGGGCCTCTTCGCTATTACGCCA
GCTGGCGAAAGGGGGATGTGCTGCAAGGCGATTAAGTTGGGTAACGCCAGGGTTTTCCCAGTCACGACGT
TGTAAAACGACGGCCAGTGAGCGCGCGTAATACGACTCACTATAGGGCGAATTGGGTACAGGTCATTGCA
CAACACCAGAAATGCCCTCTGATCTGCAAAAGACGTGAATATCTGTTCAGACACCCATATCCACTCTGTT
CCACACAGGTCAGAGGTTTGTCCAGGAGTTCTTGACAGAGGTGTAAAAAGTACTCAAAAATTTTACTCAA
GTGAAAGTACAAGTACTTAGGGAAAATTTTACTCAATTAAAAGTAAAAGTATCTGGCTAGAATCTTACTT
GAGTAAAAGTAAAAAAGTACTCCATTAAAATTGTACTTGAGTATTAAGGAAGTAAAAGTAAAAGCAAGAA
AGAAAACTAGAGATTCTTGTTTAAGCTTTTAATCTCAAAAAACATTAAATGAAATGCATACAAGGTTTTA
TCCTGCTTTAGAACTGTTTGTATTTAATTATCAAACTATAAGACAGACAATCTAATGCCAGTACACGCTA
CTCAAAGTTGTAAAACCTCAGATTTAACTTCAGTAGAAGCTGATTCTCAAAATTGTTAGTGTCAAGCCTA
GCTCTTTTGGGGCTGAAAAGCAATCCTGCAGTGCTGAAAAGCCTCTCACAGGCAGCCGATGCGGGAAGAG
GTGTATTAGTCTTGATAGAGAGGCTGCAAATAGCAGGAAACGTGAGCAGAGACTCCCTGGTGTCTGAAAC
ACAGGCCAGATGGGCCGATATCAACTTTGTATAGAAAAGTTGAAAATTCCAGTTTGAAGAAACTTTTCAA
GACTCACCTTTTCACTGTTGGTCTTAATTTAGGTTGATTATTTTTGTCAATTTAATAATTACATTGTATT
GTTCATATTTTATTGTCTTATTGTGGTGTTTTTACAGCTTTTTTATTGTTCTGCTTTGTTACTGTTTGCC
TTGTATGCATTGTAGCGCTTTGGGTCTGAGAAAAGCGCACTATAAATAAACTGTATTATTATTATTAGGG
ATGGACATCACGGTGGCGCGATGGGTGGCACAATTACCTCACAGCAAGTAGGTTGCTGTTTAGAGCCCCG
GCTGGATCAGTTGGCAGTTCTGTGTGGAGTTTGCATGTTCTCCCTGTTCAAGTAGGTTTCCTCCCGGTGC
TCTGGTTTCCCCTCACAAGTCCAAAGACATGATGTATAGGTGAATGGGGTAAGCTAAATTGACCATAGTG
AGTGTGTGTGTGTGTGTGAATGAGAGTGTATAGGTGTTTCCCAGTGTTAGGTTGCAACTGGAAGGACATC
TGCTGTGTAAAACATATGCAGGATAAGTTGGCGGTTCATTCCCCTATGGTGACCCCTGGTTAATTAAAGG
ACTAAGTTGAAAATGAATGAATGAATGAATGATTAGAGATAAACCGATACCACTTTTTTACAAACCGATA
TGAGTACAAGTATAATAGTTTCTGTTACTCGACAATACTGAGTACCGATTCTGATACTTCTTGGATTTGG
TTTCAATGTAATTAATTTGAAAGAAGGTTTTATTTCTTGCCTGTCGCAAGGATGAACACAAAAATCTTTA
CCAGAAGGATATTTTAAGCTAAGAATATACGCACGTTGTTGACAACCCTGTATCGATTACCGATTAAACG
TGGACATTTAAAGGATAAGTTATGCTTGCGCCATCACAACTTTACACATTACATGATCAAAGATCATATT
GAATATTCGGTTTATTCGTCAGAAGCCTATAGATTTGTTAAAAGTGTATTTTATAAACGGATGGTTTATA
AAGACTAAGCTATTAATATATCAGACATTCATTAATACATCAAGACATCGATGTCAGGTAGGACAACAAA
TCACATCCATGTAATGAAATCTTGTTGAGTGGTATTGGTGCGTGGTTTCAGCATTTCATGTGCAATACGA
GTAAGAATATTTTAACCAAGTATCGACCCAAAACCTGATACTGGTATCGGTGCATCCCTTATTATTATTA
TTATCAAAAACACACTTGTTTTATTTATGTGGGTGCCAAACAACAAACTATGAAATGCAGCATGACACGC
CCAAAAAGTGTTCCTTTGAGAACAACTTCATAAATATGTTTCTTATCATTATGCATGAATGGTGTACTGG
GAGAGCTTTGGTATCAGAATTGAGATAAGAGACTTTGGCATTCTAAAGGACAATGACATTATCACACTGA
CAGTCAACAACACTTTATTGCTCTGGAAATCTTATGTCATGGGGCAAAGCTGAGGTTCATTAGGACAGTA
CCTTATTTAGAGATGAATGGGAAGGCTGTAGTGGGCTGCTATCAGGGAAGGGTGGTGGTCCTCGGGGGAA
CTATGGACTCACAAAAGCACATCTGCTGTAACAAGATCCCCTGTGCAATCTACAAAAGTTACAAAGAGAA
GCATGGTTGGTTAAAAAATAGAATTGACTGGATATGCTGAATGCATTGTTTGTTGTGTGTTACATCACAT
TAACCACAGATTGGTGCTAAATATTTGCTTATCTTATAAAAACCTGTGTGTTTATAAAGGGGGGTGTGGA
TGGATGCTTGGCATTCTTTGAAAAGATGTTGGGGGATGGAAGGAGGAGACCTTATTGATGAGTATCCAGT
TTGCAGATAACAAGTTTTTAGACATTCATACTATGATGCTGTTTATGTCTGTTTTTTCTCATTTTTTCTA
TACACAAACAGCTATAAAACATTCACTTTTATATCTGATGCTGTATATTAAATTTCGTTGTATTTATTCT
GTTTGCTCTGTTGGGTCATAGCTAGGGCCAGACAGAATCTGCTGACATTTTTTGCTTTTTCTGCAGAGAA
TTTTGTAAACAATCTGTGATTTATGCGAGATTTTTTCGGGAGTATCGTAACTAAAAACTTACTATATGAA
ATAAAAAAAAATAATACCTTTTTAACTTTTAATAAATATATACAATGCAAGTCCACCTAGATCCAATTAT
TTGGTCGACAAAGCAAGTCTCTCACATAATATATCTTCTAAAAGACAGAAAACATTACTTTCAGACCATA
TTGTAATCAAATGAACACTTTCATATTAGTCAATAATATTACGGAAATGTATTTAAAAACTGAATAAACA
TATATTTACACCTTTGTCTTTATTTCTAGAGTGCTTTTACAATGTAGATTGTGTCAAAGCAGCTTAACTT
AGAGGATTAGTATAGTAAATTGAAACTGTGTCAGTCCATTTTTTAAGAGTTTAAGTTCAGTTCAGTTTAG
TTCAGTGTGAGTTAATTTTTACTGCTGAGAGTCCAAACACTAAAGAGCAAATCCAAATACACAAGTCAAT
AAATAAACTCAATGATGGGCTAAAGATCTGGGGAAATCTGCAGATTTCTGTGCGCACAGATTCTGTGTGG
GCCTAGTCATTACCTATACTCAACGTTTACTCTGAGAAACTTCCATATTTTAGAGGTAAAATGCTCAGAA
TTGTAAAAAGTCTTGTCAAAATACTTGGAATTTGCCAAAAACAAAATAAAAGTCACATCACCTCATTGTC
CTTGGTATCAGCAAGCACTTTTAACACAATCAGCTGTTTTTGTTTATAACTCCCACTGAAGGCCATGTGC
ATTACTCCCAAGTTACACAGTAAAAAGTCACATGTAGTTTATCATGATCACTGCTGCTCAAGCACAGCTT
TATCTGTTATTCAGTGTGGCAATATCTGAAATGTGTGCAAAATATTATTTATTGTAGCTGATCACCAACA
CTTTCAGTGTTTTTTTTTTCTACTTTTAATGAGAATTATGTTCTTAGGATTTATCCTTATAAACCTCTTT
AAAAAGAAATGTTATGTCTGCATAGACACGACATGAAATTATGAACAGAAAATTTAACTATTTAAGATCA
AGACTTGACATATAACATTTCTAATGAACATTAAACCTGAGGTAGGCCCACTTGCAAAAATGTAACTGCT
ATCACTCACTTTATACATCATTGTGTAACTTGTACACACAAAAATAGTGAAGCAATGTGGCATGGAATGC
AGGTCCCATTCATTCAAAGTTATTAAAGCACTTTCTTAAAGTGCATTACTACTGAGCTAAGACCAGCTAG
TTGCTCATACAACATACTACAAGTAGTGTCATCCTAATTTGGATAAAAAAAATGTCCATTTTATACATGG
AAAAGTACTCATTAGATCCCCCATTGTTTGTATTACGGTATTTCGTGAACACAAGAGGTAAATGACCTAC
AGAGCTGCTGTTGTGTTAGATTGAAAACACAACACAGGATCATGGAGGCATCCATCATTATGACGCATTC
TGCCACTTGTAACTCTGCACAGACTTTTTGAAAAGTTTAATTGAGTCTTGGCGTTGTCGCAGAAAAATAC
GAAAAATTCTGTGTTAAAATTTGCAAATAAAAATTCCAGTTTTATAGGAAATCGCCATGGCCTTGTTCTT
TAACCAGTTAAGCTTCCCCTTCTTTCACTCTCAAGTTGCAAGAAGCAAGTGTAGCAATGTGCACGCGACA
GCCGGGTGTGTGACGCTGGACCAATCAGAGCACAGAGCTCCGAAAGTTTACCTTTTATGGCTAGAGCCGG
GTATGTGCCGTCATATAAAAGAGCGCGCCCAGCTTTTCAGCCTCACTTTGAGCTCCTCCACACGCAGCTA
GTGCGGAATATCATCTGCTTGTAACCCATTCTCTTAAGTCGACAACCCCCCAAACCCAAGGTGAGTTGGT
TTTACAGTTTTTAAGCGTTTAATTATAGTTTCTATCTATTAATGTTAAGTAAAATGTGTAAATGGATAAA
TATGATTTGATGAAGTCTTTAGACAGTTCATAACGGTCTCTTTGTAGTTATCTACTAGGTTTGATTTATA
AGTGGTGGTTCTTTTGATAATCTATGTTACATTTAATAAATATTGGCTGTATCTTAACTTTTTTGTAGCG
TTAGTGGATGTGGCAGGTGAGAATGTCGGTAATTTAACGTGACCAGTCGTAGGCACGACATTGAACATTG
AATAGGCCGGTGTGAAATGGGTGTTAAGTCTTAATATAAAGTTGTGTTCTGGCTAATCTCTCTTTAACAG
CCATAAATGTGATTTTTAACTACAGTTTTGAGGGTGCTGGTGAGCATGTTGCACACTTGATGGATAGCCG
GCATGGGAAGTTCTTTGTGCAGGCAGTGCTGCAGCAGGGTGTGACCTACTTTAGCTAGCCGGCTAACCAG
CTCTCATCTGATGTAACGTAAACCCCATCAATCTAACATCGGCTCATTCGTGCTTTATAAGATCGAAGAT
CTTGTTATTAGTAACGGGTATTGGCATTTAGTTTTAACTTGGTTAATTTTCTTTTTGTTATGTGTTCTAT
TTAAATGTAGCCTGCAGCCCCCTCTGTCTTTAATGAAGCTGAAGATTAACGTTAACGTTAGTGAAGTGTT
GTATCCGCTATGAAAGATTTGAATTTTAGAGGTGTGGTCCACTTTAATAACGGCTGCGGAGTTCTCTGGC
TGCACTTCAGCCGCTGTGACTGTCGAAGCAGAGCCCATCAGTTTTTCAGGATCTCGGTGATTTTTGAGGC
TAGACTATGAACTGAACCGACTGAGAGTGACCGTCCAGAAATGCTTTAGTGTGAAGTCTCCGCTCACGAG
GAGTCCGTGGACTGACTGCAGATCTGTGACGCAGTAACACCCGGCGGCAGACACCCGTTGAAATGCGGTT
GTGTAATTGATCGCAGGCGAGGGTGGAAGAGGATGTGAAACTTCATTTGTGTAAAATTTAGGGAGTGGTC
CTGGTGTGATGAATGTCGAAATCTGTTCCTTTTTACTGAGCCCTACGACTCTGGCTGAGTGCCACACCGC
CGGCAGCCGCAAAGCGGCTCAAACCATTGCCTTTTATGGTAATAATGAGAGAATGCAGAGGGACTTCCTT
TGTCTGGCATATCTGAGGCGCGCGCTGTCACTAGCGCCCACCAGCGGTCAGACTGTAGAATGCAGAGCAA
AACAGGAAGTTGACTCCAGATGGTCACATGCTTGCTGAAACGCCTCTCCCTGGCAGCAGTGCAATTCTAA
CAGTTTCCCTTTCTTTTACAGTTCAGCCTCAAGTTTGTACAAAAAAGCAGGCTGGATGGTGAGCGAGCTG
ATTAAGGAGAACATGCACATGAAGCTGTACATGGAGGGCACCGTGAACAACCACCACTTCAAGTGCACAT
CCGAGGGCGAAGGCAAGCCCTACGAGGGCACCCAGACCATGAGAATCAAGGCGGTCGAGGGCGGCCCTCT
CCCCTTCGCCTTCGACATCCTGGCTACCAGCTTCATGTACGGCAGCAAAACCTTCATCAACCACACCCAG
GGCATCCCCGACTTCTTTAAGCAGTCCTTCCCCGAGGGCTTCACATGGGAGAGAGTCACCACATACGAAG
ACGGGGGCGTGCTGACCGCTACCCAGGACACCAGCCTCCAGGACGGCTGCCTCATCTACAACGTCAAGAT
CAGAGGGGTGAACTTCCCATCCAACGGCCCTGTGATGCAGAAGAAAACACTCGGCTGGGAGGCCTCCACC
GAGACCCTGTACCCCGCTGACGGCGGCCTGGAAGGCAGAGCCGACATGGCCCTGAAGCTCGTGGGCGGGG
GCCACCTGATCTGCAACTTGAAGACCACATACAGATCCAAGAAACCCGCTAAGAACCTCAAGATGCCCGG
CGTCTACTATGTGGACAGAAGACTGGAAAGAATCAAGGAGGCCGACAAAGAGACCTACGTCGAGCAGCAC
GAGGTGGCTGTGGCCAGATACTGCGACCTCCCTAGCAAACTGGGGCACAGAAGATCTCGTGGATCTAAGC
TGAACCCTCCTGATGAGAGTGGCCCCGGCTGCATGAGCTGCAAGTGTGTGCTCTCCTGAGACCCAGCTTT
CTTGTACAAAGTTGATGTAGATCCAGACATGATAAGATACATTGATGAGTTTGGACAAACCACAACTAGA
ATGCAGTGAAAAAAATGCTTTATTTGTGAAATTTGTGATGCTATTGCTTTATTTGTAACCATTATAAGCT
GCAATAAACAAGTTAACAACAACAATTGCATTCATTTTATGTTTCAGGTTCAGGGGGAGGTGTGGGAGGT
TTTTTAATTCGCGGCCGCGGCGCCAATGCATTGGGCCCTCGAGCATATGAGATCTGTCCCGATCTTTCTC
TTCTGTGCTGTCAATTTAGAGTAGTTTTTGAGGTAATTTGGGTGCATTCTCTGTAAAAACAACAAATAAA
TATTTATATTGTATGCAATAAATGTAACAATTACACATACACTCTCTGATTACAGCATTAAAGGGTTAGT
TCACCCAAAAATGAAAAGATGTCATTAATGACTCACCCTCATGTCGTTCCAAGCCCGTAACACCTCCGTT
CATCTTCGGAACACAGTTTAAGATATTTTAGATTTAGTCCGAGAGCTTTCTGTGCCTCCATTGAGAATGT
ATGTACGGTATACTGTCCATGTCCAGAAAGGTAATAAAAACATCAAAGTAGTCCATGTGACATCAGTGGG
TTAGTTAGAATTTTTTGAAGCATCGAATACATTTTGGTCCAAAAATAACAAAACCTACGACTTTATTCGG
CATTGTATTCTCTTCCGGGTCTGTTGTCAATCCGCGTTCACGACTTCGCAGTGACGCTACAATGCTGAAT
AAAGTCGTAGGTTTTGTTATTTTTGGACCAAAATGTATTTTCGATGCTTCAAATAATTCTACCTAACCCA
CTGATGTCACATGGACTACTTTGATGTTTTTATTACCTTTCTGGACATGGACAGTATACCGTACATACAT
TTTCAGTGGAGGGACAGAAAGCTCTCGGACTAAATCTAAAATATCTTAAACTGTGTTCCGAAGATGAACG
GAGGTGTTACGGGCTTGGAACGACATGAGGGTGAGTCATTAATGACATTATTTTCATTTTTGGGTGAACT
AACCCTTTAATAAAACTGACATTTGCAGCCAATTGCACACTTTATAATGTTAAATACTTGTTGATTTTAG
AAATACAGTAGCATTTAGTGACAATCAAACATTAATTTTATTTCTGATTATATTGACAAAAACACAGGAC
TGTAAGGCTGACATGACAGGGTGAATTGATTTCATTACATTAGTTTTGATGGTAACACTTTTACAATAAG
GTTCGTTAGTTAACTACATTAGTTAACATGAACTAATAATGAACTGCACGTATACATGTTAATTTCAACA
TTTACTAATACTTTATATCTTGTTAACATTAGTTAATGCACTGTGAACTAACATGAACAAACAATGAACA
TCTGTATTTCTATTAACTAACGTTAACAAAGATTAACAGATACAGTAACAAATGTATTGCTCATGGTTAT
TTAATGTTAGTTAATACATGAACTAATCAACCTCATTGTAAAGTGTTACCGTTTTGACAATACAACATGT
TTGGAAAAAAATTTCTCGCTTGGTTTTCTTGTGTTTTGCATGAATTCAAACACAATGAGAGCACGGAATG
ATAATGATTATTCAAAGCTGCAATAGGCGCCAAATTTCCCGTGGACCTAACGTTACCAATTACAAATGCA
TTTTAGCATTTTATTACGTGAGCCTTATATTGTCAATCGCATGCATTAGTGAAAATAGGCCTACTACACA
TATAAAAGGCGCGCCATCAACGTCAAAACATGCACACCCAAAAAAAAAAAAAAAAAAAAAAAAAAAACTA
TCAGTAAAACAAAATACTTAATGTACTTACCTCAATATGCTTCCTTAGGTTTGATGGCGAACTTTTGAAG
GCCGATATTTCTTTATTAAGCGGGAGACAGAGGACACATTTCATCTTGAATGAATCTTTATTTACACCAC
TTAAAGAAAAGAATTCGCGAAGATACGGCCACGGGTGCTCTTGATCCTGTGGCTGATTTTGGACTGTGCT
GCTCGCAGCTGCTGATGAATCACATACTTCCTCCATTTTCTTCCACTGATTGACTGTTATAATTTCCCTA
ATTTCCAGGTCAAGGTGCTGTGCATTGTGGTAATAGATGTGACATGACGTCACTTCCAAAGGACCAATGA
ACATGTCTGACCAATTTCATATAATGTGAAAACGATTTTCATAGGCAGAATAAATAACATTTAAATTAAA
CTGGGCATCAGCGCAATTCAATTGGTTTGGTAATAGCAAGGGAAAATAGAATGAAGTGATCTCCAAAAAA
TAAGTACTTTTTGACTGTAAATAAAATTGTAAGGAGTAAAAAGTACTTTTTTTTCTAAAAAAATGTAATT
AAGTAAAAGTAAAAGTATTGATTTTTAATTGTACTCAAGTAAAGTAAAAATCCCCAAAAATAATACTTAA
GTACAGTAATCAAGTAAAATTACTCAAGTACTTTACACCTCTGGTTCTTGACCCCCTACCTTCAGCAAGC
CCAGCAGATCCACTAGTTCTAGAGCGGCCGCCACCGCGGTGGAGCTCCAGCTTTTGTTCCCTTTAGTGAG
GGTTAATTGCGCGCTTGGCGTAATCATGGTCATAGCTGTTTCCTGTGTGAAATTGTTATCCGCTCACAAT
TCCACACAACATACGAGCCGGAAGCATAAAGTGTAAAGCCTGGGGTGCCTAATGAGTGAGCTAACTCACA
TTAATTGCGTTGCGCTCACTGCCCGCTTTCCAGTCGGGAAACCTGTCGTGCCAGCTGCATTAATGAATCG
GCCAACGCGCGGGGAGAGGCGGTTTGCGTATTGGGCGCTCTTCCGCTTCCTCGCTCACTGACTCGCTGCG
CTCGGTCGTTCGGCTGCGGCGAGCGGTATCAGCTCACTCAAAGGCGGTAATACGGTTATCCACAGAATCA
GGGGATAACGCAGGAAAGAACATGTGAGCAAAAGGCCAGCAAAAGGCCAGGAACCGTAAAAAGGCCGCGT
TGCTGGCGTTTTTCCATAGGCTCCGCCCCCCTGACGAGCATCACAAAAATCGACGCTCAAGTCAGAGGTG
GCGAAACCCGACAGGACTATAAAGATACCAGGCGTTTCCCCCTGGAAGCTCCCTCGTGCGCTCTCCTGTT
CCGACCCTGCCGCTTACCGGATACCTGTCCGCCTTTCTCCCTTCGGGAAGCGTGGCGCTTTCTCATAGCT
CACGCTGTAGGTATCTCAGTTCGGTGTAGGTCGTTCGCTCCAAGCTGGGCTGTGTGCACGAACCCCCCGT
TCAGCCCGACCGCTGCGCCTTATCCGGTAACTATCGTCTTGAGTCCAACCCGGTAAGACACGACTTATCG
CCACTGGCAGCAGCCACTGGTAACAGGATTAGCAGAGCGAGGTATGTAGGCGGTGCTACAGAGTTCTTGA
AGTGGTGGCCTAACTACGGCTACACTAGAAGAACAGTATTTGGTATCTGCGCTCTGCTGAAGCCAGTTAC
CTTCGGAAAAAGAGTTGGTAGCTCTTGATCCGGCAAACAAACCACCGCTGGTAGCGGTGGTTTTTTTGTT
TGCAAGCAGCAGATTACGCGCAGAAAAAAAGGATCTCAAGAAGATCCTTTGATCTTTTCTACGGGGTCTG
ACGCTCAGTGGAACGAAAACTCACGTTAAGGGATTTTGGTCATGAGATTATCAAAAAGGATCTTCACCTA
GATCCTTTTAAATTAAAAATGAAGTTTTAAATCAATCTAAAGTATATATGAGTAAACTTGGTCTGACAGT
TACCAATGCTTAATCAGTGAGGCACCTATCTCAGCGATCTGTCTATTTCGTTCATCCATAGTTGCCTGAC
TCCCCGTCGTGTAGATAACTACGATACGGGAGGGCTTACCATCTGGCCCCAGTGCTGCAATGATACCGCG
AGACCCACGCTCACCGGCTCCAGATTTATCAGCAATAAACCAGCCAGCCGGAAGGGCCGAGCGCAGAAGT
GGTCCTGCAACTTTATCCGCCTCCATCCAGTCTATTAATTGTTGCCGGGAAGCTAGAGTAAGTAGTTCGC
CAGTTAATAGTTTGCGCAACGTTGTTGCCATTGCTACAGGCATCGTGGTGTCACGCTCGTCGTTTGGTAT
GGCTTCATTCAGCTCCGGTTCCCAACGATCAAGGCGAGTTACATGATCCCCCATGTTGTGCAAAAAAGCG
GTTAGCTCCTTCGGTCCTCCGATCGTTGTCAGAAGTAAGTTGGCCGCAGTGTTATCACTCATGGTTATGG
CAGCACTGCATAATTCTCTTACTGTCATGCCATCCGTAAGATGCTTTTCTGTGACTGGTGAGTACTCAAC
CAAGTCATTCTGAGAATAGTGTATGCGGCGACCGAGTTGCTCTTGCCCGGCGTCAATACGGGATAATACC
GCGCCACATAGCAGAACTTTAAAAGTGCTCATCATTGGAAAACGTTCTTCGGGGCGAAAACTCTCAAGGA
TCTTACCGCTGTTGAGATCCAGTTCGATGTAACCCACTCGTGCACCCAACTGATCTTCAGCATCTTTTAC
TTTCACCAGCGTTTCTGGGTGAGCAAAAACAGGAAGGCAAAATGCCGCAAAAAAGGGAATAAGGGCGACA
CGGAAATGTTGAATACTCATACTCTTCCTTTTTCAATATTATTGAAGCATTTATCAGGGTTATTGTCTCA
TGAGCGGATACATATTTGAATGTATTTAGAAAAATAAACAAATAGGGGTTCCGCGCACATTTCCCCGAAA
AGTG
